>Addgene plasmid #46752 | pQFlag-USP7 CS puroR | depositor full sequence | sequence record 93108 | pQFlag-USP7 CS puroR sequence 10491 bps
TCCGCGTTACATAACTTACGGTAAATGGCCCGCCTGGCTGACCGCCCAACGACCCCCGCCCATTGACGTC
AATAATGACGTATGTTCCCATAGTAACGCCAATAGGGACTTTCCATTGACGTCAATGGGTGGAGTATTTA
CGGTAAACTGCCCACTTGGCAGTACATCAAGTGTATCATATGCCAAGTACGCCCCCTATTGACGTCAATG
ACGGTAAATGGCCCGCCTGGCATTATGCCCAGTACATGACCTTATGGGACTTTCCTACTTGGCAGTACAT
CTACGTATTAGTCATCGCTATTACCATGGTGATGCGGTTTTGGCAGTACATCAATGGGCGTGGATAGCGG
TTTGACTCACGGGGATTTCCAAGTCTCCACCCCATTGACGTCAATGGGAGTTTGTTTTGGCACCAAAATC
AACGGGACTTTCCAAAATGTCGTAACAACTCCGCCCCATTGACGCAAATGGGCGGTAGGCGTGTACGGTG
GGAGGTCTATATAAGCAGAGCTCAATAAAAGAGCCCACAACCCCTCACTCGGCGCGCCAGTCTTCCGATA
GACTGCGTCGCCCGGGTACCCGTATTCCCAATAAAGCCTCTTGCTGTTTGCATCCGAATCGTGGTCTCGC
TGTTCCTTGGGAGGGTCTCCTCTGAGTGATTGACTACCCACGACGGGGGTCTTTCATTTGGGGGCTCGTC
CGGGATTTGGAGACCCCTGCCCAGGGACCACCGACCCACCACCGGGAGGTAAGCTGGCCAGCAACTTATC
TGTGTCTGTCCGATTGTCTAGTGTCTATGTTTGATGTTATGCGCCTGCGTCTGTACTAGTTAGCTAACTA
GCTCTGTATCTGGCGGACCCGTGGTGGAACTGACGAGTTCTGAACACCCGGCCGCAACCCTGGGAGACGT
CCCAGGGACTTTGGGGGCCGTTTTTGTGGCCCGACCTGAGGAAGGGAGTCGATGTGGAATCCGACCCCGT
CAGGATATGTGGTTCTGGTAGGAGACGAGAACCTAAAACAGTTCCCGCCTCCGTCTGAATTTTTGCTTTC
GGTTTGGAACCGAAGCCGCGCGTCTTGTCTGCTGCAGCGCTGCAGCATCGTTCTGTGTTGTCTCTGTCTG
ACTGTGTTTCTGTATTTGTCTGAAAATTAGGGCCAGACTGTTACCACTCCCTTAAGTTTGACCTTAGGTC
ACTGGAAAGATGTCGAGCGGATCGCTCACAACCAGTCGGTAGATGTCAAGAAGAGACGTTGGGTTACCTT
CTGCTCTGCAGAATGGCCAACCTTTAACGTCGGATGGCCGCGAGACGGCACCTTTAACCGAGACCTCATC
ACCCAGGTTAAGATCAAGGTCTTTTCACCTGGCCCGCATGGACACCCAGACCAGGTCCCCTACATCGTGA
CCTGGGAAGCCTTGGCTTTTGACCCCCCTCCCTGGGTCAAGCCCTTTGTACACCCTAAGCCTCCGCCTCC
TCTTCCTCCATCCGCCCCGTCTCTCCCCCTTGAACCTCCTCGTTCGACCCCGCCTCGATCCTCCCTTTAT
CCAGCCCTCACTCCTTCTCTAGGCGCCGGAATTGAAGATCTGGGGGATCGATCCTCTAGAGTCCGTTACA
TAACTTACGGTAAATGGCCCGCCTGGCTGACCGCCCAACGACCCCCGCCCATTGACGTCAATAATGACGT
ATGTTCCCATAGTAACGCCAATAGGGACTTTCCATTGACGTCAATGGGTGGAGTATTTACGGTAAACTGC
CCACTTGGCAGTACATCAAGTGTATCATATGCCAAGTACGCCCCCTATTGACGTCAATGACGGTAAATGG
CCCGCCTGGCATTATGCCCAGTACATGACCTTATGGGACTTTCCTACTTGGCAGTACATCTACGTATTAG
TCATCGCTATTACCATGGTGATGCGGTTTTGGCAGTACATCAATGGGCGTGAATAGCGGTTTGACTCACG
GGGATTTCCAAGTCTCCACCCCATTGACGTCAATGGGAGTTTGTTTTGGCACCAAAATCAACGGGACTTT
CCAAAATGTCGTAACAACTCCGCCCCATTGACGCAAATGGGCGGTAGGCGTGTACGGTGGGAGGTCTATA
TAAGCAGAGCTCGTTTAGTGAACCGTCAGATCGCCTGGAGACGCCATCCACGCTGTTTTGACCTCCATAG
AAGACACCGGGACCGATCCAGCCTCCGCGGCCGGGAACGGTGCATTGGAACGCTGCAGGAATTGATCCGC
GGCCGCGACACCATGGCACAATTGGATTACAAGGATGACGATGACAAGACCGGTATGAACCACCAGCAGC
AGCAGCAGCAGCAGAAAGCGGGCGAGCAGCAGTTGAGCGAGCCCGAGGACATGGAGATGGAAGCGGGAGA
TACAGATGACCCACCAAGAATTACTCAGAACCCTGTGATCAATGGGAATGTGGCCCTGAGTGATGGACAC
AACACCGCGGAGGAGGACATGGAGGATGACACCAGTTGGCGCTCCGAGGCAACCTTTCAGTTCACTGTGG
AGCGCTTCAGCAGACTGAGTGAGTCGGTCCTTAGCCCTCCGTGTTTTGTGCGAAATCTGCCATGGAAGAT
TATGGTGATGCCACGCTTTTATCCAGACAGACCACACCAAAAAAGCGTAGGATTCTTTCTCCAGTGCAAT
GCTGAATCTGATTCCACGTCATGGTCTTGCCATGCACAAGCAGTGCTGAAGATAATAAATTACAGAGATG
ATGAAAAGTCGTTCAGTCGTCGTATTAGTCATTTGTTCTTCCATAAAGAAAATGATTGGGGATTTTCCAA
TTTTATGGCCTGGAGTGAAGTGACCGATCCTGAGAAAGGATTTATAGATGATGACAAAGTTACCTTTGAA
GTCTTTGTACAGGCGGATGCTCCCCATGGAGTTGCGTGGGATTCAAAGAAGCACACAGGCTACGTCGGCT
TAAAGAATCAGGGAGCGACTAGTTACATGAACAGCCTGCTACAGACGTTATTTTTCACGAATCAGCTACG
AAAGGCTGTGTACATGATGCCAACCGAGGGGGATGATTCGTCTAAAAGCGTCCCTTTAGCATTACAAAGA
GTGTTCTATGAATTACAGCATAGTGATAAACCTGTAGGAACAAAAAAGTTAACAAAGTCATTTGGGTGGG
AAACTTTAGATAGCTTCATGCAACATGATGTTCAGGAGCTTTGTCGAGTGTTGCTCGATAATGTGGAAAA
TAAGATGAAAGGCACCTGTGTAGAGGGCACCATACCCAAATTATTCCGCGGCAAAATGGTGTCCTATATC
CAGTGTAAAGAAGTAGACTATCGGTCTGATAGAAGAGAAGATTATTATGATATCCAGCTAAGTATCAAAG
GAAAGAAAAATATATTTGAATCATTTGTGGATTATGTGGCAGTAGAACAGCTCGATGGGGACAATAAATA
CGACGCTGGGGAACATGGCTTACAGGAAGCAGAGAAAGGTGTGAAATTCCTAACATTGCCACCAGTGTTA
CATCTACAACTGATGAGATTTATGTATGACCCTCAGACGGACCAAAATATCAAGATCAATGATAGGTTTG
AATTCCCAGAGCAGTTACCACTTGATGAATTTTTGCAAAAAACAGATCCTAAGGACCCTGCAAATTATAT
TCTTCATGCAGTCCTGGTTCATAGTGGAGATAATCATGGTGGACATTATGTGGTTTATCTAAACCCCAAA
GGGGATGGCAAATGGTGTAAATTTGATGACGACGTGGTGTCAAGGTGTACTAAAGAGGAAGCAATTGAGC
ACAATTATGGGGGTCACGATGACGACCTGTCTGTTCGACACTGCACTAATGCTTACATGTTAGTCTACAT
CAGGGAATCAAAACTGAGTGAAGTTTTACAGGCGGTCACCGACCATGATATTCCTCAGCAGTTGGTGGAG
CGATTACAAGAAGAGAAAAGGATCGAGGCTCAGAAGCGGAAGGAGCGGCAGGAAGCCCATCTCTATATGC
AAGTGCAGATAGTCGCAGAGGACCAGTTTTGTGGCCACCAAGGGAATGACATGTACGATGAAGAAAAAGT
GAAATACACTGTGTTCAAAGTATTGAAGAACTCCTCGCTTGCTGAGTTTGTTCAGAGCCTCTCTCAGACC
ATGGGATTTCCACAAGATCAAATTCGATTGTGGCCCATGCAAGCAAGGAGTAATGGAACAAAACGACCAG
CAATGTTAGATAATGAAGCCGACGGCAATAAAACAATGATTGAGCTCAGTGATAATGAAAACCCTTGGAC
AATATTCCTGGAAACAGTTGATCCCGAGCTGGCTGCTAGTGGAGCGACCTTACCCAAGTTTGATAAAGAT
CATGATGTAATGTTATTTTTGAAGATGTATGATCCCAAAACGCGGAGCTTGAATTACTGTGGGCATATCT
ACACACCAATATCCTGTAAAATACGTGACTTGCTCCCAGTTATGTGTGACAGAGCAGGATTTATTCAAGA
TACTAGCCTTATCCTCTATGAGGAAGTTAAACCGAATTTAACAGAGAGAATTCAGGACTATGACGTGTCT
CTTGATAAAGCCCTTGATGAACTAATGGATGGTGACATCATAGTATTTCAGAAGGATGACCCTGAAAATG
ATAACAGTGAATTACCCACCGCAAAGGAGTATTTCCGAGATCTCTACCACCGCGTTGATGTCATTTTCTG
TGATAAAACAATCCCTAATGATCCTGGATTTGTGGTTACGTTATCAAATAGAATGAATTATTTTCAGGTT
GCAAAGACAGTTGCACAGAGGCTCAACACAGATCCAATGTTGCTGCAGTTTTTCAAGTCTCAAGGTTATA
GGGATGGCCCAGGTAATCCTCTTAGACATAATTATGAAGGTACTTTAAGAGATCTTCTACAGTTCTTCAA
GCCTAGACAACCTAAGAAACTTTACTATCAGCAGCTTAAGATGAAAATCACAGACTTTGAGAACAGGCGA
AGTTTTAAATGTATATGGTTAAACAGCCAATTTAGGGAAGAGGAAATAACACTATATCCAGACAAGCATG
GGTGTGTCCGGGACCTGTTAGAAGAATGTAAAAAGGCCGTGGAGCTTGGGGAGAAAGCATCAGGGAAACT
TAGGCTGCTAGAAATTGTAAGCTACAAAATCATTGGTGTTCATCAAGAAGATGAACTATTAGAATGTTTA
TCTCCTGCAACGAGCCGGACGTTTCGAATAGAGGAAATCCCTTTGGACCAGGTGGACATAGACAAAGAGA
ATGAGATGCTTGTCACAGTGGCGCATTTCCACAAAGAGGTCTTCGGAACGTTCGGAATCCCGTTTTTGCT
GAGGATACACCAGGGCGAGCATTTTCGAGAAGTGATGAAGCGAATCCAGAGCCTGCTGGACATCCAGGAG
AAGGAGTTTGAGAAGTTTAAATTTGCAATTGTAATGACGGGCCGACACCAGTACATAAATGAAGACGAGT
ATGAAGTAAATTTGAAAGACTTTGAGCCACAGCCCGGTAATATGTCTCATCCTCGGCCTTGGCTAGGGCT
CGACCACTTCAACAAAGCCCCAAAGAGGAGTCGCTACACTTACCTTGAAAAGGCCATTAAAATCCATAAC
TGAGGATCCGGAATTCCGCCCCTCTCCCTCCCCCCCCCCTAACGTTACTGGCCGAAGCCGCTTGGAATAA
GGCCGGTGTGCGTTTGTCTATATGTTATTTTCCACCATATTGCCGTCTTTTGGCAATGTGAGGGCCCGGA
AACCTGGCCCTGTCTTCTTGACGAGCATTCCTAGGGGTCTTTCCCCTCTCGCCAAAGGAATGCAAGGTCT
GTTGAATGTCGTGAAGGAAGCAGTTCCTCTGGAAGCTTCTTGAAGACAAACAACGTCTGTAGCGACCCTT
TGCAGGCAGCGGAACCCCCCACCTGGCGACAGGTGCCTCTGCGGCCAAAAGCCACGTGTATAAGATACAC
CTGCAAAGGCGGCACAACCCCAGTGCCACGTTGTGAGTTGGATAGTTGTGGAAAGAGTCAAATGGCTCTC
CTCAAGCGTATTCAACAAGGGGCTGAAGGATGCCCAGAAGGTACCCCATTGTATGGGATCTGATCTGGGG
CCTCGGTGCACATGCTTTACATGTGTTTAGTCGAGGTTAAAAAACGTCTAGGCCCCCCGAACCACGGGGA
CGTGGTTTTCCTTTGAAAAACACGATGATAAGCTTGCCACAACCCACAAGGAGACGACCTTCCATGACCG
AGTACAAGCCCACGGTGCGCCTCGCCACCCGCGACGACGTCCCCCGGGCCGTACGCACCCTCGCCGCCGC
GTTCGCCGACTACCCCGCCACGCGCCACACCGTCGACCCGGACCGCCACATCGAGCGGGTCACCGAGCTG
CAAGAACTCTTCCTCACGCGCGTCGGGCTCGACATCGGCAAGGTGTGGGTCGCGGACGACGGCGCCGCGG
TGGCGGTCTGGACCACGCCGGAGAGCGTCGAAGCGGGGGCGGTGTTCGCCGAGATCGGCCCGCGCATGGC
CGAGTTGAGCGGTTCCCGGCTGGCCGCGCAGCAACAGATGGAAGGCCTCCTGGCGCCGCACCGGCCCAAG
GAGCCCGCGTGGTTCCTGGCCACCGTCGGCGTCTCGCCCGACCACCAGGGCAAGGGTCTGGGCAGCGCCG
TCGTGCTCCCCGGAGTGGAGGCGGCCGAGCGCGCCGGGGTGCCCGCCTTCCTGGAGACCTCCGCGCCCCG
CAACCTCCCCTTCTACGAGCGGCTCGGCTTCACCGTCACCGCCGACGTCGAGTGCCCGAAGGACCGCGCG
ACCTGGTGCATGACCCGCAAGCCCGGTGCCTGACGCCCGCCCCACGACCCGCAGCGCCCGACCGAAAGGA
GCGCACGACCCCATGGCTCCGACCGAAGCCGACCCGGGCGGCCCCGCCGACCCCGCACCCGCCCCCGAGG
CCCACCGACTCTAGTCGAGGGCTGCAGCGCTGCAGAGGCCGAGTGCAGAACTGCTCCAAAGGGACCTCAA
GGCTTTCCGAGGGACACTAGGCTGACTCCATCGAGCCAGTGTAGAGATAAGCTTATCGATTAGTCCAATT
TGTTAAAGACAGGATATCAGTGGTCCAGGCTCTAGTTTTGACTCAACAATATCACCAGCTGAAGCCTATA
GAGTACGAGCCATAGATAAAATAAAAGATTTTATTTAGTCTCCAGAAAAAGGGGGGAATGAAAGACCCCA
CCTGTAGGTTTGGCAAGCTAGCTTAAGTAACGCCATTTTGCAAGGCATGGAAAAATACATAACTGAGAAT
AGAGAAGTTCAGATCAAGGTCAGGAACAGATGGAACAGGGTCGACCCTAGAGAACCATCAGATGTTTCCA
GGGTGCCCCAAGGACCTGAAATGACCCTGTGCCTTATTTGAACTAACCAATCAGTTCGCTTCTCGCTTCT
GTTCGCGCGCTTCTGCTCCCCGAGCTCAATAAAAGAGCCCACAACCCCTCACTCGGGGCGCCAGTCCTCC
GATTGACTGAGTCGCCCGGGTACCCGTGTATCCAATAAACCCTCTTGCAGTTGCATCCGACTTGTGGTCT
CGCTGTTCCTTGGGAGGGTCTCCTCTGAGTGATTGACTACCCGTCAGCGGGGGTCTTTCATTTGGGGGCT
CGTCCGGGATCGGGAGACCCCTGCCCAGGGACCACCGACCCACCACCGGGAGGTAAGCTGGCTGCCTCGC
GCGTTTCGGTGATGACGGTGAAAACCTCTGACACATGCAGCTCCCGGAGACGGTCACAGCTTGTCTGTAA
GCGGATGCCGGGAGCAGACAAGCCCGTCAGGGCGCGTCAGCGGGTGTTGGCGGGTGTCGGGGCGCAGCCA
TGACCCAGTCACGTAGCGATAGCGGAGTGTAGATCCGGCTGTGGAATGTGTGTCAGTTAGGGTGTGGAAA
GTCCCCAGGCTCCCCAGCAGGCAGAAGTATGCAAAGCATGCATCTCAATTAGTCAGCAACCAGGTGTGGA
AAGTCCCCAGGCTCCCCAGCAGGCAGAAGTATGCAAAGCATGCATCTCAATTAGTCAGCAACCATAGTCC
CGCCCCTAACTCCGCCCATCCCGCCCCTAACTCCGCCCAGTTCCGCCCATTCTCCGCCCCATGGCTGACT
AATTTTTTTTATTTATGCAGAGGCCGAGGCCGCCTCGGCCTCTGAGCTATTCCAGAAGTAGTGAGGAGGC
TTTTTTGGAGGCCTAGGCTTTTGCAAAAAGCTTACTGGCTTAACTATGCGGCATCAGAGCAGATTGTACT
GAGAGTGCACCATATGCGGTGTGAAATACCGCACAGATGCGTAAGGAGAAAATACCGCATCAGGCGCTCT
TCCGCTTCCTCGCTCACTGACTCGCTGCGCTCGGTCGTTCGGCTGCGGCGAGCGGTATCAGCTCACTCAA
AGGCGGTAATACGGTTATCCACAGAATCAGGGGATAACGCAGGAAAGAACATGTGAGCAAAAGGCCAGCA
AAAGGCCAGGAACCGTAAAAAGGCCGCGTTGCTGGCGTTTTTCCATAGGCTCCGCCCCCCTGACGAGCAT
CACAAAAATCGACGCTCAAGTCAGAGGTGGCGAAACCCGACAGGACTATAAAGATACCAGGCGTTTCCCC
CTGGAAGCTCCCTCGTGCGCTCTCCTGTTCCGACCCTGCCGCTTACCGGATACCTGTCCGCCTTTCTCCC
TTCGGGAAGCGTGGCGCTTTCTCATAGCTCACGCTGTAGGTATCTCAGTTCGGTGTAGGTCGTTCGCTCC
AAGCTGGGCTGTGTGCACGAACCCCCCGTTCAGCCCGACCGCTGCGCCTTATCCGGTAACTATCGTCTTG
AGTCCAACCCGGTAAGACACGACTTATCGCCACTGGCAGCAGCCACTGGTAACAGGATTAGCAGAGCGAG
GTATGTAGGCGGTGCTACAGAGTTCTTGAAGTGGTGGCCTAACTACGGCTACACTAGAAGGACAGTATTT
GGTATCTGCGCTCTGCTGAAGCCAGTTACCTTCGGAAAAAGAGTTGGTAGCTCTTGATCCGGCAAACAAA
CCACCGCTGGTAGCGGTGGTTTTTTTGTTTGCAAGCAGCAGATTACGCGCAGAAAAAAAGGATCTCAAGA
AGATCCTTTGATCTTTTCTACGGGGTCTGACGCTCAGTGGAACGAAAACTCACGTTAAGGGATTTTGGTC
ATGAGATTATCAAAAAGGATCTTCACCTAGATCCTTTTAAATTAAAAATGAAGTTTTAAATCAATCTAAA
GTATATATGAGTAAACTTGGTCTGACAGTTACCAATGCTTAATCAGTGAGGCACCTATCTCAGCGATCTG
TCTATTTCGTTCATCCATAGTTGCCTGACTCCCCGTCGTGTAGATAACTACGATACGGGAGGGCTTACCA
TCTGGCCCCAGTGCTGCAATGATACCGCGAGACCCACGCTCACCGGCTCCAGATTTATCAGCAATAAACC
AGCCAGCCGGAAGGGCCGAGCGCAGAAGTGGTCCTGCAACTTTATCCGCCTCCATCCAGTCTATTAATTG
TTGCCGGGAAGCTAGAGTAAGTAGTTCGCCAGTTAATAGTTTGCGCAACGTTGTTGCCATTGCTGCAGGC
ATCGTGGTGTCACGCTCGTCGTTTGGTATGGCTTCATTCAGCTCCGGTTCCCAACGATCAAGGCGAGTTA
CATGATCCCCCATGTTGTGCAAAAAAGCGGTTAGCTCCTTCGGTCCTCCGATCGTTGTCAGAAGTAAGTT
GGCCGCAGTGTTATCACTCATGGTTATGGCAGCACTGCATAATTCTCTTACTGTCATGCCATCCGTAAGA
TGCTTTTCTGTGACTGGTGAGTACTCAACCAAGTCATTCTGAGAATAGTGTATGCGGCGACCGAGTTGCT
CTTGCCCGGCGTCAACACGGGATAATACCGCGCCACATAGCAGAACTTTAAAAGTGCTCATCATTGGAAA
ACGTTCTTCGGGGCGAAAACTCTCAAGGATCTTACCGCTGTTGAGATCCAGTTCGATGTAACCCACTCGT
GCACCCAACTGATCTTCAGCATCTTTTACTTTCACCAGCGTTTCTGGGTGAGCAAAAACAGGAAGGCAAA
ATGCCGCAAAAAAGGGAATAAGGGCGACACGGAAATGTTGAATACTCATACTCTTCCTTTTTCAATATTA
TTGAAGCATTTATCAGGGTTATTGTCTCATGAGCGGATACATATTTGAATGTATTTAGAAAAATAAACAA
ATAGGGGTTCCGCGCACATTTCCCCGAAAAGTGCCACCTGACGTCTAAGAAACCATTATTATCATGACAT
TAACCTATAAAAATAGGCGTATCACGAGGCCCTTTCGTCTTCAAGAATTAGCTTGGCCATTGCATACGTT
GTATCCATATCATAATATGTACATTTATATTGGCTCATGTCCAACATTACCGCCATGTTGACATTGATTA
TTGACTAGTTATTAATAGTAATCAATTACGGGGTCATTAGTTCATAGCCCATATATGGAGT
Features (pLannotate 1.2.2; 23 found; start..end, strand, type, name):
    309..512     +  promoter       CMV promoter: human cytomegalovirus (CMV) immediate early promoter
    513..688     +  LTR            5' LTR (truncated): truncated long terminal repeat from Moloney murine sarcoma virus
    810..1084    +  misc_feature   MESV Ψ (fragment): packaging signal of murine embryonic stem cell virus
   1151..1567    +  CDS            gag (truncated): truncated Moloney murine leukemia virus (MMLV) gag gene lacking the start codon
   1604..1907    +  enhancer       CMV enhancer: human cytomegalovirus immediate early enhancer
   1980..1997    -  promoter       CMV promoter (fragment): human cytomegalovirus (CMV) immediate early promoter
   2060..2111    +  promoter       CMVd2 promoter: truncated human cytomegalovirus (CMV) immediate early promoter that yields moderately reduced expression relative to the full-length promoter
   2265..2288    +  CDS            FLAG: FLAG® epitope tag, followed by an enterokinase cleavage site
   2295..5600    +  CDS            USP7: UBP7_HUMAN - Also known as HAUSP. Experimental evidence at protein level: Swiss-Prot protein existence level 1. (Microbial infection) Contributes to the overall stabilization and trans-activation capability of the herpesvirus 1 trans-acting transcriptional protein ICP0/VMW110 during HSV-1 infection. From Homo sapiens (Human).
   5619..6191    +  misc_feature   IRES: internal ribosome entry site (IRES) of the encephalomyocarditis virus (EMCV)
   6224..6823    +  CDS            PuroR: puromycin N-acetyltransferase; pac from Streptomyces; confers resistance to puromycin
   6873..6938    +  CDS            dmpM (fragment): DMPM_STRAD - Protein inferred from homology: Swiss-Prot protein existence level 3. From Streptomyces alboniger.
   6951..7022    +  CDS            Mos (fragment): MOS_MOUSE - Experimental evidence at transcript level: Swiss-Prot protein existence level 2. From Mus musculus (Mouse).
   7055..7155    +  CDS            env (fragment): murine leukemia virus gPr80 envelope polyprotein precursor; env; proteolytically cleaved into gp70SU and p15TM subunits
   7197..7622    +  LTR            3' LTR (ΔU3): self-inactivating 3' long terminal repeat (LTR) from Moloney murine leukemia virus
   7691..7731    +  CDS            rop (fragment): Rop protein, which maintains plasmids at low copy number; rop
   7833..7871    +  misc_feature   bom (fragment): basis of mobility region from pBR322
   7888..8217    +  promoter       SV40 promoter: SV40 enhancer and early promoter
   8223..8324    +  misc_feature   bom (fragment): basis of mobility region from pBR322
   8510..9098    -  rep_origin     ori: high-copy-number ColE1/pMB1/pBR322/pUC origin of replication
   9269..10129   -  CDS            AmpR: β-lactamase; bla; confers resistance to ampicillin, carbenicillin, and related antibiotics
  10130..10234   -  promoter       AmpR promoter: bla
  10420..308     +  enhancer       CMV enhancer (across the origin): human cytomegalovirus immediate early enhancer
