[The description below was written by a language model from this plasmid's Addgene catalogue record and pLannotate feature annotations shown in this document.]
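Description:
pQFlag-USP7 CS puroR is a 10,491 bp self-inactivating gammaretroviral expression vector built on the Clontech pQCXIP backbone. It delivers a catalytically inactive, Flag-tagged form of human USP7 (also known as HAUSP) into mammalian cells. The plasmid is propagated in E. coli through a high-copy ColE1/pUC-type origin and an ampicillin resistance gene (β-lactamase). The backbone was first converted to pQFlag-puro by inserting a linker between the NotI and BamHI sites. This linker provides a Kozak sequence and an N-terminal Flag epitope ahead of the AgeI, XhoI and BamHI cloning sites, and the USP7 coding sequence was then cloned AgeI to BamHI in frame with the tag.

At the 5′ end, a CMV enhancer/promoter is fused to a truncated Moloney LTR, which drives production of the genomic viral RNA in packaging cells. This is followed by the Ψ packaging signal and a truncated gag fragment lacking its start codon, which contributes to efficient encapsidation. The 3′ LTR carries a U3 deletion, so after reverse transcription and integration both LTRs are transcriptionally inactive. Expression then depends on the internal CMV immediate-early enhancer/promoter. That promoter produces a bicistronic transcript encoding Flag-USP7 with the C223S substitution, which replaces the active-site cysteine and abolishes deubiquitinase activity. An EMCV IRES follows and directs translation of puromycin N-acetyltransferase, which links puromycin selection of transduced cells to transgene expression.

The construct suits stable expression of inactive USP7 as a control or potential dominant-negative alongside the wild-type enzyme, with the Flag tag available for detection or immunoprecipitation. The associated study concerns USP7 and USP11 in Polycomb regulation of the INK4a tumour suppressor. The depositor notes that minor sequence discrepancies between the full and quality-control sequences have no functional consequence.
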