Addgene plasmid #46752: pQFlag-USP7 CS puroR
Purpose: Retroviral vector that expresses catalytically inactive form of Flag-tagged human USP7
Depositing lab: Goedele Maertens & Gordon Peters. Depositing organization: Cancer Research Technology. Publication: Ubiquitin-specific proteases 7 and 11 modulate Polycomb regulation of the INK4a tumour suppressor. Maertens GN, El Messaoudi-Aubert S, Elderkin S, Hiom K, Peters G. EMBO J. 2010 Aug 4;29(15):2553-65. doi: 10.1038/emboj.2010.129. Epub 2010 Jul 2. PubMed 20601937.
Backbone
  Vector backbone: pQCXIP
  Backbone manufacturer: Clontech
  Total vector size (bp): 10491
  Modifications to backbone: pQFlag-puro was engineered by ligation in NotI- and BamHI-digested pQCXIP, giving the following MCS: NotI-Kozak-MfeI-Flag-AgeI-XhoI-BamHI
  Vector type: Mammalian Expression, Retroviral
  Selectable markers: Puromycin
Growth in bacteria
  Bacterial resistance: Ampicillin, 100 μg/mL
  Growth temperature: 37°C
  Growth strain: DH5alpha
  Copy number: Unknown
Gene/Insert
  Gene/Insert name: USP7
  Species: H. sapiens (human)
  Mutation: C223S--catalytically inactive
  Entrez Gene: USP7 (a.k.a. C16DELp13.2, DEL16P13.2, HAFOUS, HAUSP, TEF1)
  Promoter: CMV
  Tag / fusion protein: Flag (N terminal on backbone)
  Cloning method: Restriction Enzyme; 5′ cloning site AgeI (not destroyed); 3′ cloning site BamHI (not destroyed)
  Sequencing primers: 5′ CMV Forward; 3′ pCDH-Rev
Terms and licenses: Academic/Nonprofit Terms; Industry Terms: Not Available to Industry
Depositor comments: Sequence discrepancies between the full and QC sequences have no functional consequence.
How to cite: pQFlag-USP7 CS puroR was a gift from Goedele Maertens & Gordon Peters (Addgene plasmid # 46752 ; http://n2t.net/addgene:46752 ; RRID:Addgene_46752)
