>Addgene plasmid #46752 | pQFlag-USP7 CS puroR | addgene partial sequence | sequence record 106060 | hUSP7-F3 5'-GTGGAGCTTGGGGAGAAAG-3'
TCATTGGTGTTCATCAAGAAGATGAACTATTAGAATGTTTATCTCCTGCAACGAGCCGGACGTTTCGAAT
AGAGGAAATCCCTTTGGACCAGGTGGACATAGACAAAGAGAATGAGATGCTTGTCACAGTGGCGCATTTC
CACAAAGAGGTCTTCGGAACGTTCGGAATCCCGTTTTTGCTGAGGATACACCAGGGCGAGCATTTTCGAG
AAGTGATGAAGCGAATCCAGAGCCTGCTGGACATCCAGGAGAAGGAGTTTGAGAAGTTTAAATTTGCAAT
TGTAATGATGGGCCGACACCAGTACATAAATGAAGACGAGTATGAAGTAAATTTGAAAGACTTTGAGCCA
CAGCCCGGTAATATGTCTCATCCTCGGCCTTGGCTAGGGCTCGACCACTTCAACAAAGCCCCAAAGAGGA
GTCGCTACACTTACCTTGAAAAGGCCATTAAAATCCATAACTGAGGATCCGGAATTCCG
