>Addgene plasmid #46752 | pQFlag-USP7 CS puroR | addgene partial sequence | sequence record 106730 | hUSP7-F2 5'-ctggagtgaagtgaccgatc-3'
TTTGAAGTCTTTGTACAGGCGGATGCTCCCCATGGAGTTGCGTGGGATTCAAAGAAGCACACAGGCTACG
TCGGCTTAAAGAATCAGGGAGCGACTAGTTACATGAACAGCCTGCTACAGACGTTATTTTTCACGAATCA
GCTACGAAAGGCTGTGTACATGATGCCAACCGAGGGGGATGATTCGTCTAAAAGCGTCCCTTTAGCATTA
CAAAGAGTGTTCTATGAATTACAGCATAGTGATAAACCTGTAGGAACAAAAAAGTTAACAAAGTCATTTG
GGTGGGAAACTTTAGATAGCTTCATGCAACATGATGTTCAGGAGCTTTGTCGAGTGTTGCTCGATAATGT
GGAAAATAAGATGAAAGGCACCTGTGTAGAGGGCACCATACCCAAATTATTCCGCGGCAAAATGGTGTCC
TATATCCAGTGTAAAGAAGTAGACTATCGGTCTGATAGAAGAGAAGATTATTATGATATCCAGCTAAGTA
TCAAAGGAAAGAAAAATATATTTGAATCATTTGTGGATTATGTGGCAGTAGAACAGCTCGATGGGGACAA
TAAATACGACGCTGGGGAACATGGCTTACAGGAAGCAGAGAAAGGTGTGAAATTCCTAACATTGCCACCA
GTGTTACATCTACAACTGATGAGATTTATGTATGACCCTCAGACGGACC
